>Addgene plasmid #68496 | AAV_NLS-SaCas9-NLS-VPR | depositor full sequence | sequence record 120556 | AAV_NLS-SaCas9-NLS-VPR sequence 8613 bps
ACATGTGAGCAAAAGGCCAGCAAAAGGCCAGGAACCGTAAAAAGGCCGCGTTGCTGGCGTTTTTCCATAG
GCTCCGCCCCCCTGACGAGCATCACAAAAATCGACGCTCAAGTCAGAGGTGGCGAAACCCGACAGGACTA
TAAAGATACCAGGCGTTTCCCCCTGGAAGCTCCCTCGTGCGCTCTCCTGTTCCGACCCTGCCGCTTACCG
GATACCTGTCCGCCTTTCTCCCTTCGGGAAGCGTGGCGCTTTCTCATAGCTCACGCTGTAGGTATCTCAG
TTCGGTGTAGGTCGTTCGCTCCAAGCTGGGCTGTGTGCACGAACCCCCCGTTCAGCCCGACCGCTGCGCC
TTATCCGGTAACTATCGTCTTGAGTCCAACCCGGTAAGACACGACTTATCGCCACTGGCAGCAGCCACTG
GTAACAGGATTAGCAGAGCGAGGTATGTAGGCGGTGCTACAGAGTTCTTGAAGTGGTGGCCTAACTACGG
CTACACTAGAAGGACAGTATTTGGTATCTGCGCTCTGCTGAAGCCAGTTACCTTCGGAAAAAGAGTTGGT
AGCTCTTGATCCGGCAAACAAACCACCGCTGGTAGCGGTGGTTTTTTTGTTTGCAAGCAGCAGATTACGC
GCAGAAAAAAAGGATCTCAAGAAGATCCTTTGATCTTTTCTACGGGGTCTGACGCTCAGTGGAACGAAAA
CTCACGTTAAGGGATTTTGGTCATGAGATTATCAAAAAGGATCTTCACCTAGATCCTTTTAAATTAAAAA
TGAAGTTTTAAATCAATCTAAAGTATATATGAGTAAACTTGGTCTGACAGTTACCAATGCTTAATCAGTG
AGGCACCTATCTCAGCGATCTGTCTATTTCGTTCATCCATAGTTGCCTGACTCCCCGTCGTGTAGATAAC
TACGATACGGGAGGGCTTACCATCTGGCCCCAGTGCTGCAATGATACCGCGGCTTCCACGCTCACCGGCT
CCAGATTTATCAGCAATAAACCAGCCAGCCGGAAGGGCCGAGCGCAGAAGTGGTCCTGCAACTTTATCCG
CCTCCATCCAGTCTATTAATTGTTGCCGGGAAGCTAGAGTAAGTAGTTCGCCAGTTAATAGTTTGCGCAA
CGTTGTTGCCATTGCTACAGGCATCGTGGTGTCACGCTCGTCGTTTGGTATGGCTTCATTCAGCTCCGGT
TCCCAACGATCAAGGCGAGTTACATGATCCCCCATGTTGTGCAAAAAAGCGGTTAGCTCCTTCGGTCCTC
CGATCGTTGTCAGAAGTAAGTTGGCCGCAGTGTTATCACTCATGGTTATGGCAGCACTGCATAATTCTCT
TACTGTCATGCCATCCGTAAGATGCTTTTCTGTGACTGGTGAGTACTCAACCAAGTCATTCTGAGAATAG
TGTATGCGGCGACCGAGTTGCTCTTGCCCGGCGTCAATACGGGATAATACCGCGCCACATAGCAGAACTT
TAAAAGTGCTCATCATTGGAAAACGTTCTTCGGGGCGAAAACTCTCAAGGATCTTACCGCTGTTGAGATC
CAGTTCGATGTAACCCACTCGTGCACCCAACTGATCTTCAGCATCTTTTACTTTCACCAGCGTTTCTGGG
TGAGCAAAAACAGGAAGGCAAAATGCCGCAAAAAAGGGAATAAGGGCGACACGGAAATGTTGAATACTCA
TACTCTTCCTTTTTCAATATTATTGAAGCATTTATCAGGGTTATTGTCTCATGAGCGGATACATATTTGA
ATGTATTTAGAAAAATAAACAAATAGGGGTTCCGCGCACATTTCCCCGAAAAGTGCCACCTGACGTCTAA
GAAACCATTATTATCATGACATTAACCTATAAAAATAGGCGTATCACGAGGCCCTTTCGTCTCGCGCGTT
TCGGTGATGACGGTGAAAACCTCTGACACATGCAGCTCCCGGAGACGGTCACAGCTTGTCTGTAAGCGGA
TGCCGGGAGCAGACAAGCCCGTCAGGGCGCGTCAGCGGGTGTTGGCGGGTGTCGGGGCTGGCTTAACTAT
GCGGCATCAGAGCAGATTGTACTGAGAGTGCACCATAAAATTGTAAACGTTAATATTTTGTTAAAATTCG
CGTTAAATTTTTGTTAAATCAGCTCATTTTTTAACCAATAGGCCGAAATCGGCAAAATCCCTTATAAATC
AAAAGAATAGCCCGAGATAGGGT
[37 nt withheld, positions 2194-2230]
AAAGAACGTGGACTCCAACGTCAAAGG
[141 nt withheld, positions 2258-2398]
G
[142 nt withheld, positions 2400-2541]
TATGCGGTGTGAAATACCGCACAGATGCGTAAGGAGAAAATACCGCATCAGGCGCCCCTGCAGGCAGCTG
CGCGCTCGCTCGCTCACTGAGGCCGCCCGGGCAAAGCCCGGGCGTCGGGCGACCTTTGGTCGCCCGGCCT
CAGTGAGCGAGCGAGCGCGCAGAGAGGGAGTGGCCAACTCCATCACTAGGGGTTCCTGCGGCCGCCTCGA
GGCGTTGACATTGATTATTGACTAGTTATTAATAGTAATCAATTACGGGGTCATTAGTTCATAGCCCATA
TATGGAGTTCCGCGTTACATAACTTACGGTAAATGGCCCGCCTGGCTGACCGCCCAACGACCCCCGCCCA
TTGACGTCAATAATGACGTATGTTCCCATAGTAACGCCAATAGGGACTTTCCATTGACGTCAATGGGTGG
AGTATTTACGGTAAACTGCCCACTTGGCAGTACATCAAGTGTATCATATGCCAAGTACGCCCCCTATTGA
CGTCAATGACGGTAAATGGCCCGCCTGGCATTATGCCCAGTACATGACCTTATGGGACTTTCCTACTTGG
CAGTACATCTACGTATTAGTCATCGCTATTACCATGGTGATGCGGTTTTGGCAGTACATCAATGGGCGTG
GATAGCGGTTTGACTCACGGGGATTTCCAAGTCTCCACCCCATTGACGTCAATGGGAGTTTGTTTTGGCA
CCAAAATCAACGGGACTTTCCAAAATGTCGTAACAACTCCGCCCCATTGACGCAAATGGGCGGTAGGCGT
GTACGGTGGGAGGTCTATATAAGCAGAGCTCTCTGGCTAACTACCGGTGCCACCATGGCCCCAAAGAAGA
AGCGGAAGGTCGGTATCCACGGAGTCCCAGCAGCCAAGCGGAACTACATCCTGGGCCTGGACATCGGCAT
CACCAGCGTGGGCTACGGCATCATCGACTACGAGACACGGGACGTGATCGATGCCGGCGTGCGGCTGTTC
AAAGAGGCCAACGTGGAAAACAACGAGGGCAGGCGGAGCAAGAGAGGCGCCAGAAGGCTGAAGCGGCGGA
GGCGGCATAGAATCCAGAGAGTGAAGAAGCTGCTGTTCGACTACAACCTGCTGACCGACCACAGCGAGCT
GAGCGGCATCAACCCCTACGAGGCCAGAGTGAAGGGCCTGAGCCAGAAGCTGAGCGAGGAAGAGTTCTCT
GCCGCCCTGCTGCACCTGGCCAAGAGAAGAGGCGTGCACAACGTGAACGAGGTGGAAGAGGACACCGGCA
ACGAGCTGTCCACCAAAGAGCAGATCAGCCGGAACAGCAAGGCCCTGGAAGAGAAATACGTGGCCGAACT
GCAGCTGGAACGGCTGAAGAAAGACGGCGAAGTGCGGGGCAGCATCAACAGATTCAAGACCAGCGACTAC
GTGAAAGAAGCCAAACAGCTGCTGAAGGTGCAGAAGGCCTACCACCAGCTGGACCAGAGCTTCATCGACA
CCTACATCGACCTGCTGGAAACCCGGCGGACCTACTATGAGGGACCTGGCGAGGGCAGCCCCTTCGGCTG
GAAGGACATCAAAGAATGGTACGAGATGCTGATGGGCCACTGCACCTACTTCCCCGAGGAACTGCGGAGC
GTGAAGTACGCCTACAACGCCGACCTGTACAACGCCCTGAACGACCTGAACAATCTCGTGATCACCAGGG
ACGAGAACGAGAAGCTGGAATATTACGAGAAGTTCCAGATCATCGAGAACGTGTTCAAGCAGAAGAAGAA
GCCCACCCTGAAGCAGATCGCCAAAGAAATCCTCGTGAACGAAGAGGATATTAAGGGCTACAGAGTGACC
AGCACCGGCAAGCCCGAGTTCACCAACCTGAAGGTGTACCACGACATCAAGGACATTACCGCCCGGAAAG
AGATTATTGAGAACGCCGAGCTGCTGGATCAGATTGCCAAGATCCTGACCATCTACCAGAGCAGCGAGGA
CATCCAGGAAGAACTGACCAATCTGAACTCCGAGCTGACCCAGGAAGAGATCGAGCAGATCTCTAATCTG
AAGGGCTATACCGGCACCCACAACCTGAGCCTGAAGGCCATCAACCTGATCCTGGACGAGCTGTGGCACA
CCAACGACAACCAGATCGCTATCTTCAACCGGCTGAAGCTGGTGCCCAAGAAGGTGGACCTGTCCCAGCA
GAAAGAGATCCCCACCACCCTGGTGGACGACTTCATCCTGAGCCCCGTCGTGAAGAGAAGCTTCATCCAG
AGCATCAAAGTGATCAACGCCATCATCAAGAAGTACGGCCTGCCCAACGACATCATTATCGAGCTGGCCC
GCGAGAAGAACTCCAAGGACGCCCAGAAAATGATCAACGAGATGCAGAAGCGGAACCGGCAGACCAACGA
GCGGATCGAGGAAATCATCCGGACCACCGGCAAAGAGAACGCCAAGTACCTGATCGAGAAGATCAAGCTG
CACGACATGCAGGAAGGCAAGTGCCTGTACAGCCTGGAAGCCATCCCTCTGGAAGATCTGCTGAACAACC
CCTTCAACTATGAGGTGGACCACATCATCCCCAGAAGCGTGTCCTTCGACAACAGCTTCAACAACAAGGT
GCTCGTGAAGCAGGAAGAAAACAGCAAGAAGGGCAACCGGACCCCATTCCAGTACCTGAGCAGCAGCGAC
AGCAAGATCAGCTACGAAACCTTCAAGAAGCACATCCTGAATCTGGCCAAGGGCAAGGGCAGAATCAGCA
AGACCAAGAAAGAGTATCTGCTGGAAGAACGGGACATCAACAGGTTCTCCGTGCAGAAAGACTTCATCAA
CCGGAACCTGGTGGATACCAGATACGCCACCAGAGGCCTGATGAACCTGCTGCGGAGCTACTTCAGAGTG
AACAACCTGGACGTGAAAGTGAAGTCCATCAATGGCGGCTTCACCAGCTTTCTGCGGCGGAAGTGGAAGT
TTAAGAAAGAGCGGAACAAGGGGTACAAGCACCACGCCGAGGACGCCCTGATCATTGCCAACGCCGATTT
CATCTTCAAAGAGTGGAAGAAACTGGACAAGGCCAAAAAAGTGATGGAAAACCAGATGTTCGAGGAAAAG
CAGGCCGAGAGCATGCCCGAGATCGAAACCGAGCAGGAGTACAAAGAGATCTTCATCACCCCCCACCAGA
TCAAGCACATTAAGGACTTCAAGGACTACAAGTACAGCCACCGGGTGGACAAGAAGCCTAATAGAGAGCT
GATTAACGACACCCTGTACTCCACCCGGAAGGACGACAAGGGCAACACCCTGATCGTGAACAATCTGAAC
GGCCTGTACGACAAGGACAATGACAAGCTGAAAAAGCTGATCAACAAGAGCCCCGAAAAGCTGCTGATGT
ACCACCACGACCCCCAGACCTACCAGAAACTGAAGCTGATTATGGAACAGTACGGCGACGAGAAGAATCC
CCTGTACAAGTACTACGAGGAAACCGGGAACTACCTGACCAAGTACTCCAAAAAGGACAACGGCCCCGTG
ATCAAGAAGATTAAGTATTACGGCAACAAACTGAACGCCCATCTGGACATCACCGACGACTACCCCAACA
GCAGAAACAAGGTCGTGAAGCTGTCCCTGAAGCCCTACAGATTCGACGTGTACCTGGACAATGGCGTGTA
CAAGTTCGTGACCGTGAAGAATCTGGATGTGATCAAAAAAGAAAACTACTACGAAGTGAATAGCAAGTGC
TATGAGGAAGCTAAGAAGCTGAAGAAGATCAGCAACCAGGCCGAGTTTATCGCCTCCTTCTACAACAACG
ATCTGATCAAGATCAACGGCGAGCTGTATAGAGTGATCGGCGTGAACAACGACCTGCTGAACCGGATCGA
AGTGAACATGATCGACATCACCTACCGCGAGTACCTGGAAAACATGAACGACAAGAGGCCCCCCAGGATC
ATTAAGACAATCGCCTCCAAGACCCAGAGCATTAAGAAGTACAGCACAGACATTCTGGGCAACCTGTATG
AAGTGAAATCTAAGAAGCACCCTCAGATCATCAAAAAGGGCAAAAGGCCGGCGGCCACGAAAAAGGCCGG
CCAGGCAAAAAAGAAAAAGGGATCCGAGGCCAGCGGTTCCGGACGGGCTGACGCATTGGACGATTTTGAT
CTGGATATGCTGGGAAGTGACGCCCTCGATGATTTTGACCTTGACATGCTTGGTTCGGATGCCCTTGATG
ACTTTGACCTCGACATGCTCGGCAGTGACGCCCTTGATGATTTCGACCTGGACATGCTGATTAACTCTAG
AAGTTCCGGATCTCCGAAAAAGAAACGCAAAGTTGGTAGCCAGTACCTGCCCGACACCGACGACCGGCAC
CGGATCGAGGAAAAGCGGAAGCGGACCTACGAGACATTCAAGAGCATCATGAAGAAGTCCCCCTTCAGCG
GCCCCACCGACCCTAGACCTCCACCTAGAAGAATCGCCGTGCCCAGCAGATCCAGCGCCAGCGTGCCAAA
ACCTGCCCCCCAGCCTTACCCCTTCACCAGCAGCCTGAGCACCATCAACTACGACGAGTTCCCTACCATG
GTGTTCCCCAGCGGCCAGATCTCTCAGGCCTCTGCTCTGGCTCCAGCCCCTCCTCAGGTGCTGCCTCAGG
CTCCTGCTCCTGCACCAGCTCCAGCCATGGTGTCTGCACTGGCTCAGGCACCAGCACCCGTGCCTGTGCT
GGCTCCTGGACCTCCACAGGCTGTGGCTCCACCAGCCCCTAAACCTACACAGGCCGGCGAGGGCACACTG
TCTGAAGCTCTGCTGCAGCTGCAGTTCGACGACGAGGATCTGGGAGCCCTGCTGGGAAACAGCACCGATC
CTGCCGTGTTCACCGACCTGGCCAGCGTGGACAACAGCGAGTTCCAGCAGCTGCTGAACCAGGGCATCCC
TGTGGCCCCTCACACCACCGAGCCCATGCTGATGGAATACCCCGAGGCCATCACCCGGCTCGTGACAGGC
GCTCAGAGGCCTCCTGATCCAGCTCCTGCCCCTCTGGGAGCACCAGGCCTGCCTAATGGACTGCTGTCTG
GCGACGAGGACTTCAGCTCTATCGCCGATATGGATTTCTCAGCCTTGCTGGGCTCTGGCAGCGGCAGCCG
GGATTCCAGGGAAGGGATGTTTTTGCCGAAGCCTGAGGCCGGCTCCGCTATTAGTGACGTGTTTGAGGGC
CGCGAGGTGTGCCAGCCAAAACGAATCCGGCCATTTCATCCTCCAGGAAGTCCATGGGCCAACCGCCCAC
TCCCCGCCAGCCTCGCACCAACACCAACCGGTCCAGTACATGAGCCAGTCGGGTCACTGACCCCGGCACC
AGTCCCTCAGCCACTGGATCCAGCGCCCGCAGTGACTCCCGAGGCCAGTCACCTGTTGGAGGATCCCGAT
GAAGAGACGAGCCAGGCTGTCAAAGCCCTTCGGGAGATGGCCGATACTGTGATTCCCCAGAAGGAAGAGG
CTGCAATCTGTGGCCAAATGGACCTTTCCCATCCGCCCCCAAGGGGCCATCTGGATGAGCTGACAACCAC
ACTTGAGTCCATGACCGAGGATCTGAACCTGGACTCACCCCTGACCCCGGAATTGAACGAGATTCTGGAT
ACCTTCCTGAACGACGAGTGCCTCTTGCATGCCATGCATATCAGCACAGGACTGTCCATCTTCGACACAT
CTCTGTTTTGAGAATTCCTAGAGCTCGCTGATCAGCCTCGACTGTGCCTTCTAGTTGCCAGCCATCTGTT
GTTTGCCCCTCCCCCGTGCCTTCCTTGACCCTGGAAGGTGCCACTCCCACTGTCCTTTCCTAATAAAATG
AGGAAATTGCATCGCATTGTCTGAGTAGGTGTCATTCTATTCTGGGGGGTGGGGTGGGGCAGGACAGCAA
GGGGGAGGATTGGGAAGAGAATAGCAGGCATGCTGGGGAGCTAGAGGCCGCAGGAACCCCTAGTGATGGA
GTTGGCCACTCCCTCTCTGCGCGCTCGCTCGCTCACTGAGGCCGGGCGACCAAAGGTCGCCCGACGCCCG
GGCTTTGCCCGGGCGGCCTCAGTGAGCGAGCGAGCGCGCAGCTGCCTGCAGG
Features (pLannotate 1.2.2; 17 found; start..end, strand, type, name):
     62..650     -  rep_origin     ori: high-copy-number ColE1/pMB1/pBR322/pUC origin of replication
    821..1681    -  CDS            AmpR: β-lactamase; bla; confers resistance to ampicillin, carbenicillin, and related antibiotics
   1682..1786    -  promoter       AmpR promoter: bla
   1881..1916    +  CDS            rop (fragment): Rop protein, which maintains plasmids at low copy number; rop
   2018..2067    +  misc_feature   bom (fragment): basis of mobility region from pBR322
   2143..2523    -  rep_origin     M13 ori (sequence partly withheld): M13 bacteriophage origin of replication; arrow indicates direction of (+) strand synthesis
   2542..2593    +  misc_feature   bom (fragment): basis of mobility region from pBR322
   2598..2738    -  repeat_region  AAV2 ITR: inverted terminal repeat of adeno-associated virus serotype 2 inverted
   2758..3137    +  enhancer       CMV enhancer: human cytomegalovirus immediate early enhancer
   3138..3341    +  promoter       CMV promoter: human cytomegalovirus (CMV) immediate early promoter
   3417..6572    +  CDS            cas9: CAS9_STAAU - Experimental evidence at protein level: Swiss-Prot protein existence level 1. CRISPR (clustered regularly interspaced short palindromic repeat) is an adaptive immune system that provides protection against mobile genetic elements (viruses, transposable elements and conjugative plasmids). CRISPR clusters contain spacers, sequences complementary to antecedent mobile elements, and target invading nucleic acids. CRISPR clusters are transcribed and processed into CRISPR RNA (crRNA). In type II CRISPR systems correct processing of pre-crRNA requires a trans- encoded small RNA (tracrRNA)
   6573..6620    +  CDS            nucleoplasmin NLS: bipartite nuclear localization signal from nucleoplasmin
   6771..6787    +  CDS            VP96 (fragment): 6 tandem repeats of the minimal activation domain of herpes simplex virus VP16 (Cheng et al., 2013)
   6852..7631    +  CDS            RELA (fragment): TF65_HUMAN - Also known as NFKB3. Experimental evidence at protein level: Swiss-Prot protein existence level 1. NF-kappa-B is a pleiotropic transcription factor present in almost all cell types and is the endpoint of a series of signal transduction events that are initiated by a vast array of stimuli related to many biological processes such as inflammation, immunity, differentiation, cell growth, tumorigenesis and apoptosis. NF-kappa-B is a homo- or heterodimeric complex formed by the Rel-like domain- containing proteins RELA/p65, RELB, NFKB1/p105, NFKB1/p50, REL and NFKB2/p52. The heterodime
   7650..8219    +  CDS            Rta AD: transcriptional activation domain from the human herpesvirus 4 (Epstein-Barr virus) replication and transcription activator Rta/BRLF1 (Hardwick et al., 1992; Chavez et al., 2015)
   8253..8364    +  polyA_signal   bGH poly(A) signal: bovine growth hormone polyadenylation signal
   8473..8613    +  repeat_region  AAV2 ITR: inverted terminal repeat of adeno-associated virus serotype 2 inverted
