>Addgene plasmid #68496 | AAV_NLS-SaCas9-NLS-VPR | addgene full sequence | sequence record 194982 | Addgene NGS Result
GACATTGATTATTGACTAGTTATTAATAGTAATCAATTACGGGGTCATTAGTTCATAGCCCATATATGGA
GTTCCGCGTTACATAACTTACGGTAAATGGCCCGCCTGGCTGACCGCCCAACGACCCCCGCCCATTGACG
TCAATAATGACGTATGTTCCCATAGTAACGCCAATAGGGACTTTCCATTGACGTCAATGGGTGGAGTATT
TACGGTAAACTGCCCACTTGGCAGTACATCAAGTGTATCATATGCCAAGTACGCCCCCTATTGACGTCAA
TGACGGTAAATGGCCCGCCTGGCATTATGCCCAGTACATGACCTTATGGGACTTTCCTACTTGGCAGTAC
ATCTACGTATTAGTCATCGCTATTACCATGGTGATGCGGTTTTGGCAGTACATCAATGGGCGTGGATAGC
GGTTTGACTCACGGGGATTTCCAAGTCTCCACCCCATTGACGTCAATGGGAGTTTGTTTTGGCACCAAAA
TCAACGGGACTTTCCAAAATGTCGTAACAACTCCGCCCCATTGACGCAAATGGGCGGTAGGCGTGTACGG
TGGGAGGTCTATATAAGCAGAGCTCTCTGGCTAACTACCGGTGCCACCATGGCCCCAAAGAAGAAGCGGA
AGGTCGGTATCCACGGAGTCCCAGCAGCCAAGCGGAACTACATCCTGGGCCTGGACATCGGCATCACCAG
CGTGGGCTACGGCATCATCGACTACGAGACACGGGACGTGATCGATGCCGGCGTGCGGCTGTTCAAAGAG
GCCAACGTGGAAAACAACGAGGGCAGGCGGAGCAAGAGAGGCGCCAGAAGGCTGAAGCGGCGGAGGCGGC
ATAGAATCCAGAGAGTGAAGAAGCTGCTGTTCGACTACAACCTGCTGACCGACCACAGCGAGCTGAGCGG
CATCAACCCCTACGAGGCCAGAGTGAAGGGCCTGAGCCAGAAGCTGAGCGAGGAAGAGTTCTCTGCCGCC
CTGCTGCACCTGGCCAAGAGAAGAGGCGTGCACAACGTGAACGAGGTGGAAGAGGACACCGGCAACGAGC
TGTCCACCAAAGAGCAGATCAGCCGGAACAGCAAGGCCCTGGAAGAGAAATACGTGGCCGAACTGCAGCT
GGAACGGCTGAAGAAAGACGGCGAAGTGCGGGGCAGCATCAACAGATTCAAGACCAGCGACTACGTGAAA
GAAGCCAAACAGCTGCTGAAGGTGCAGAAGGCCTACCACCAGCTGGACCAGAGCTTCATCGACACCTACA
TCGACCTGCTGGAAACCCGGCGGACCTACTATGAGGGACCTGGCGAGGGCAGCCCCTTCGGCTGGAAGGA
CATCAAAGAATGGTACGAGATGCTGATGGGCCACTGCACCTACTTCCCCGAGGAACTGCGGAGCGTGAAG
TACGCCTACAACGCCGACCTGTACAACGCCCTGAACGACCTGAACAATCTCGTGATCACCAGGGACGAGA
ACGAGAAGCTGGAATATTACGAGAAGTTCCAGATCATCGAGAACGTGTTCAAGCAGAAGAAGAAGCCCAC
CCTGAAGCAGATCGCCAAAGAAATCCTCGTGAACGAAGAGGATATTAAGGGCTACAGAGTGACCAGCACC
GGCAAGCCCGAGTTCACCAACCTGAAGGTGTACCACGACATCAAGGACATTACCGCCCGGAAAGAGATTA
TTGAGAACGCCGAGCTGCTGGATCAGATTGCCAAGATCCTGACCATCTACCAGAGCAGCGAGGACATCCA
GGAAGAACTGACCAATCTGAACTCCGAGCTGACCCAGGAAGAGATCGAGCAGATCTCTAATCTGAAGGGC
TATACCGGCACCCACAACCTGAGCCTGAAGGCCATCAACCTGATCCTGGACGAGCTGTGGCACACCAACG
ACAACCAGATCGCTATCTTCAACCGGCTGAAGCTGGTGCCCAAGAAGGTGGACCTGTCCCAGCAGAAAGA
GATCCCCACCACCCTGGTGGACGACTTCATCCTGAGCCCCGTCGTGAAGAGAAGCTTCATCCAGAGCATC
AAAGTGATCAACGCCATCATCAAGAAGTACGGCCTGCCCAACGACATCATTATCGAGCTGGCCCGCGAGA
AGAACTCCAAGGACGCCCAGAAAATGATCAACGAGATGCAGAAGCGGAACCGGCAGACCAACGAGCGGAT
CGAGGAAATCATCCGGACCACCGGCAAAGAGAACGCCAAGTACCTGATCGAGAAGATCAAGCTGCACGAC
ATGCAGGAAGGCAAGTGCCTGTACAGCCTGGAAGCCATCCCTCTGGAAGATCTGCTGAACAACCCCTTCA
ACTATGAGGTGGACCACATCATCCCCAGAAGCGTGTCCTTCGACAACAGCTTCAACAACAAGGTGCTCGT
GAAGCAGGAAGAAAACAGCAAGAAGGGCAACCGGACCCCATTCCAGTACCTGAGCAGCAGCGACAGCAAG
ATCAGCTACGAAACCTTCAAGAAGCACATCCTGAATCTGGCCAAGGGCAAGGGCAGAATCAGCAAGACCA
AGAAAGAGTATCTGCTGGAAGAACGGGACATCAACAGGTTCTCCGTGCAGAAAGACTTCATCAACCGGAA
CCTGGTGGATACCAGATACGCCACCAGAGGCCTGATGAACCTGCTGCGGAGCTACTTCAGAGTGAACAAC
CTGGACGTGAAAGTGAAGTCCATCAATGGCGGCTTCACCAGCTTTCTGCGGCGGAAGTGGAAGTTTAAGA
AAGAGCGGAACAAGGGGTACAAGCACCACGCCGAGGACGCCCTGATCATTGCCAACGCCGATTTCATCTT
CAAAGAGTGGAAGAAACTGGACAAGGCCAAAAAAGTGATGGAAAACCAGATGTTCGAGGAAAAGCAGGCC
GAGAGCATGCCCGAGATCGAAACCGAGCAGGAGTACAAAGAGATCTTCATCACCCCCCACCAGATCAAGC
ACATTAAGGACTTCAAGGACTACAAGTACAGCCACCGGGTGGACAAGAAGCCTAATAGAGAGCTGATTAA
CGACACCCTGTACTCCACCCGGAAGGACGACAAGGGCAACACCCTGATCGTGAACAATCTGAACGGCCTG
TACGACAAGGACAATGACAAGCTGAAAAAGCTGATCAACAAGAGCCCCGAAAAGCTGCTGATGTACCACC
ACGACCCCCAGACCTACCAGAAACTGAAGCTGATTATGGAACAGTACGGCGACGAGAAGAATCCCCTGTA
CAAGTACTACGAGGAAACCGGGAACTACCTGACCAAGTACTCCAAAAAGGACAACGGCCCCGTGATCAAG
AAGATTAAGTATTACGGCAACAAACTGAACGCCCATCTGGACATCACCGACGACTACCCCAACAGCAGAA
ACAAGGTCGTGAAGCTGTCCCTGAAGCCCTACAGATTCGACGTGTACCTGGACAATGGCGTGTACAAGTT
CGTGACCGTGAAGAATCTGGATGTGATCAAAAAAGAAAACTACTACGAAGTGAATAGCAAGTGCTATGAG
GAAGCTAAGAAGCTGAAGAAGATCAGCAACCAGGCCGAGTTTATCGCCTCCTTCTACAACAACGATCTGA
TCAAGATCAACGGCGAGCTGTATAGAGTGATCGGCGTGAACAACGACCTGCTGAACCGGATCGAAGTGAA
CATGATCGACATCACCTACCGCGAGTACCTGGAAAACATGAACGACAAGAGGCCCCCCAGGATCATTAAG
ACAATCGCCTCCAAGACCCAGAGCATTAAGAAGTACAGCACAGACATTCTGGGCAACCTGTATGAAGTGA
AATCTAAGAAGCACCCTCAGATCATCAAAAAGGGCAAAAGGCCGGCGGCCACGAAAAAGGCCGGCCAGGC
AAAAAAGAAAAAGGGATCCGAGGCCAGCGGTTCCGGACGGGCTGACGCATTGGACGATTTTGATCTGGAT
ATGCTGGGAAGTGACGCCCTCGATGATTTTGACCTTGACATGCTTGGTTCGGATGCCCTTGATGACTTTG
ACCTCGACATGCTCGGCAGTGACGCCCTTGATGATTTCGACCTGGACATGCTGATTAACTCTAGAAGTTC
CGGATCTCCGAAAAAGAAACGCAAAGTTGGTAGCCAGTACCTGCCCGACACCGACGACCGGCACCGGATC
GAGGAAAAGCGGAAGCGGACCTACGAGACATTCAAGAGCATCATGAAGAAGTCCCCCTTCAGCGGCCCCA
CCGACCCTAGGCCTCCACCTAGAAGAATCGCCGTGCCCAGCAGATCCAGCGCCAGCGTGCCAAAACCTGC
CCCCCAGCCTTACCCCTTCACCAGCAGCCTGAGCACCATCAACTACGACGAGTTCCCTACCATGGTGTTC
CCCAGCGGCCAGATCTCTCAGGCCTCTGCTCTGGCCCCAGCCCCTCCTCAGGTGCTGCCTCAGGCTCCTG
CTCCTGCACCAGCTCCAGCCATGGTGTCTGCACTGGCTCAGGCACCAGCACCCGTGCCTGTGCTGGCTCC
TGGACCTCCACAGGCTGTGGCTCCACCAGCCCCTAAACCTACACAGGCCGGCGAGGGCACACTGTCTGAA
GCTCTGCTGCAGCTGCAGTTCGACGACGAGGATCTGGGAGCCCTGCTGGGAAACAGCACCGATCCTGCCG
TGTTCACCGACCTGGCCAGCGTGGACAACAGCGAGTTCCAGCAGCTGCTGAACCAGGGCATCCCTGTGGC
CCCTCACACCACCGAGCCCATGCTGATGGAATACCCCGAGGCCATCACCCGGCTCGTGACAGGCGCTCAG
AGGCCTCCTGATCCAGCTCCTGCCCCTCTGGGAGCACCAGGCCTGCCTAATGGACTGCTGTCTGGCGACG
AGGACTTCAGCTCTATCGCCGATATGGATTTCTCAGCCTTGCTGGGCTCTGGCAGCGGCAGCCGGGATTC
CAGGGAAGGGATGTTTTTGCCGAAGCCTGAGGCCGGCTCCGCTATTAGTGACGTGTTTGAGGGCCGCGAG
GTGTGCCAGCCAAAACGAATCCGGCCATTTCATCCTCCAGGAAGTCCATGGGCCAACCGCCCACTCCCCG
CCAGCCTCGCACCAACACCAACCGGTCCAGTACATGAGCCAGTCGGGTCACTGACCCCGGCACCAGTCCC
TCAGCCACTGGATCCAGCGCCCGCAGTGACTCCCGAGGCCAGTCACCTGTTGGAGGATCCCGATGAAGAG
ACGAGCCAGGCTGTCAAAGCCCTTCGGGAGATGGCCGATACTGTGATTCCCCAGAAGGAAGAGGCTGCAA
TCTGTGGCCAAATGGACCTTTCCCATCCGCCCCCAAGGGGCCATCTGGATGAGCTGACAACCACACTTGA
GTCCATGACCGAGGATCTGAACCTGGACTCACCCCTGACCCCGGAATTGAACGAGATTCTGGATACCTTC
CTGAACGACGAGTGCCTCTTGCATGCCATGCATATCAGCACAGGACTGTCCATCTTCGACACATCTCTGT
TTTGAGAATTCCTAGAGCTCGCTGATCAGCCTCGACTGTGCCTTCTAGTTGCCAGCCATCTGTTGTTTGC
CCCTCCCCCGTGCCTTCCTTGACCCTGGAAGGTGCCACTCCCACTGTCCTTTCCTAATAAAATGAGGAAA
TTGCATCGCATTGTCTGAGTAGGTGTCATTCTATTCTGGGGGGTGGGGTGGGGCAGGACAGCAAGGGGGA
GGATTGGGAAGAGAATAGCAGGCATGCTGGGGAGGTACCGAGGGCCTATTTCCCATGATTCCTTCATATT
TGCATATACGATACAAGGCTGTTAGAGAGATAATTGGAATTAATTTGACTGTAAACACAAAGATATTAGT
ACAAAATACGTGACGTAGAAAGTAATAATTTCTTGGGTAGTTTGCAGTTTTAAAATTATGTTTTAAAATG
GACTATCATATGCTTACCGTAACTTGAAAGTATTTCGATTTCTTGGCTTTATATATCTTGTGGAAAGGAC
GAAACACCGGAGACCACGGCAGGTCTCAGTTTTAGTACTCTGGAAACAGAATCTACTAAAACAAGGCAAA
ATGCCGTGTTTATCTCGTCAACTTGTTGGCGAGATTTTTGCGGCCGCAGGAACCCCTAGTGATGGAGTTG
GCCACTCCCTCTCTGCGCGCTCGCTCGCTCACTGAGGCCGGGCGACCAAAGGTCGCCCGACGCCCGGGCT
TTGCCCGGGCGGCCTCAGTGAGCGAGCGAGCGCGCAGCTGCCTGCAGGGGCGCCTGATGCGGTATTTTCT
CCTTACGCATCTGTGCGGTATTTCACACCGCATA
[95 nt withheld, positions 6265-6359]
T
[46 nt withheld, positions 6361-6406]
C
[141 nt withheld, positions 6408-6548]
CCTTTGACGTTGGAGTCCACGTTCTTT
[37 nt withheld, positions 6576-6612]
ACTCTATCTCGGGCTATTCTTTTGATTTATAAGGGATTTTGCCGATTTCGGTCTATTGGTTAAAAAATGA
GCTGATTTAACAAAAATTTAACGCGAATTTTAACAAAATATTAACGTTTACAATTTTATGGTGCACTCTC
AGTACAATCTGCTCTGATGCCGCATAGTTAAGCCAGCCCCGACACCCGCCAACACCCGCTGACGCGCCCT
GACGGGCTTGTCTGCTCCCGGCATCCGCTTACAGACAAGCTGTGACCGTCTCCGGGAGCTGCATGTGTCA
GAGGTTTTCACCGTCATCACCGAAACGCGCGAGACGAAAGGGCCTCGTGATACGCCTATTTTTATAGGTT
AATGTCATGATAATAATGGTTTCTTAGACGTCAGGTGGCACTTTTCGGGGAAATGTGCGCGGAACCCCTA
TTTGTTTATTTTTCTAAATACATTCAAATATGTATCCGCTCATGAGACAATAACCCTGATAAATGCTTCA
ATAATATTGAAAAAGGAAGAGTATGAGTATTCAACATTTCCGTGTCGCCCTTATTCCCTTTTTTGCGGCA
TTTTGCCTTCCTGTTTTTGCTCACCCAGAAACGCTGGTGAAAGTAAAAGATGCTGAAGATCAGTTGGGTG
CACGAGTGGGTTACATCGAACTGGATCTCAACAGCGGTAAGATCCTTGAGAGTTTTCGCCCCGAAGAACG
TTTTCCAATGATGAGCACTTTTAAAGTTCTGCTATGTGGCGCGGTATTATCCCGTATTGACGCCGGGCAA
GAGCAACTCGGTCGCCGCATACACTATTCTCAGAATGACTTGGTTGAGTACTCACCAGTCACAGAAAAGC
ATCTTACGGATGGCATGACAGTAAGAGAATTATGCAGTGCTGCCATAACCATGAGTGATAACACTGCGGC
CAACTTACTTCTGACAACGATCGGAGGACCGAAGGAGCTAACCGCTTTTTTGCACAACATGGGGGATCAT
GTAACTCGCCTTGATCGTTGGGAACCGGAGCTGAATGAAGCCATACCAAACGACGAGCGTGACACCACGA
TGCCTGTAGCAATGGCAACAACGTTGCGCAAACTATTAACTGGCGAACTACTTACTCTAGCTTCCCGGCA
ACAATTAATAGACTGGATGGAGGCGGATAAAGTTGCAGGACCACTTCTGCGCTCGGCCCTTCCGGCTGGC
TGGTTTATTGCTGATAAATCTGGAGCCGGTGAGCGTGGAAGCCGCGGTATCATTGCAGCACTGGGGCCAG
ATGGTAAGCCCTCCCGTATCGTAGTTATCTACACGACGGGGAGTCAGGCAACTATGGATGAACGAAATAG
ACAGATCGCTGAGATAGGTGCCTCACTGATTAAGCATTGGTAACTGTCAGACCAAGTTTACTCATATATA
CTTTAGATTGATTTAAAACTTCATTTTTAATTTAAAAGGATCTAGGTGAAGATCCTTTTTGATAATCTCA
TGACCAAAATCCCTTAACGTGAGTTTTCGTTCCACTGAGCGTCAGACCCCGTAGAAAAGATCAAAGGATC
TTCTTGAGATCCTTTTTTTCTGCGCGTAATCTGCTGCTTGCAAACAAAAAAACCACCGCTACCAGCGGTG
GTTTGTTTGCCGGATCAAGAGCTACCAACTCTTTTTCCGAAGGTAACTGGCTTCAGCAGAGCGCAGATAC
CAAATACTGTTCTTCTAGTGTAGCCGTAGTTAGGCCACCACTTCAAGAACTCTGTAGCACCGCCTACATA
CCTCGCTCTGCTAATCCTGTTACCAGTGGCTGCTGCCAGTGGCGATAAGTCGTGTCTTACCGGGTTGGAC
TCAAGACGATAGTTACCGGATAAGGCGCAGCGGTCGGGCTGAACGGGGGGTTCGTGCACACAGCCCAGCT
TGGAGCGAACGACCTACACCGAACTGAGATACCTACAGCGTGAGCTATGAGAAAGCGCCACGCTTCCCGA
AGGGAGAAAGGCGGACAGGTATCCGGTAAGCGGCAGGGTCGGAACAGGAGAGCGCACGAGGGAGCTTCCA
GGGGGAAACGCCTGGTATCTTTATAGTCCTGTCGGGTTTCGCCACCTCTGACTTGAGCGTCGATTTTTGT
GATGCTCGTCAGGGGGGCGGAGCCTATGGAAAAACGCCAGCAACGCGGCCTTTTTACGGTTCCTGGCCTT
TTGCTGGCCTTTTGCTCACATGTCCTGCAGGCAGCTGCGCGCTCGCTCGCTCACTGAGGCCGCCCGGGCG
TCGGGCGACCTTTGGTCGCCCGGCCTCAGTGAGCGAGCGAGCGCGCAGAGAGGGAGTGGCCAACTCCATC
ACTAGGGGTTCCTGCGGCCTCTAGACTCGAGGCGTT
Features (pLannotate 1.2.2; 20 found; start..end, strand, type, name):
      1..380     +  enhancer       CMV enhancer: human cytomegalovirus immediate early enhancer
    381..584     +  promoter       CMV promoter: human cytomegalovirus (CMV) immediate early promoter
    660..3815    +  CDS            cas9: CAS9_STAAU - Experimental evidence at protein level: Swiss-Prot protein existence level 1. CRISPR (clustered regularly interspaced short palindromic repeat) is an adaptive immune system that provides protection against mobile genetic elements (viruses, transposable elements and conjugative plasmids). CRISPR clusters contain spacers, sequences complementary to antecedent mobile elements, and target invading nucleic acids. CRISPR clusters are transcribed and processed into CRISPR RNA (crRNA). In type II CRISPR systems correct processing of pre-crRNA requires a trans- encoded small RNA (tracrRNA)
   3816..3863    +  CDS            nucleoplasmin NLS: bipartite nuclear localization signal from nucleoplasmin
   4014..4030    +  CDS            VP96 (fragment): 6 tandem repeats of the minimal activation domain of herpes simplex virus VP16 (Cheng et al., 2013)
   4095..4874    +  CDS            RELA (fragment): TF65_HUMAN - Also known as NFKB3. Experimental evidence at protein level: Swiss-Prot protein existence level 1. NF-kappa-B is a pleiotropic transcription factor present in almost all cell types and is the endpoint of a series of signal transduction events that are initiated by a vast array of stimuli related to many biological processes such as inflammation, immunity, differentiation, cell growth, tumorigenesis and apoptosis. NF-kappa-B is a homo- or heterodimeric complex formed by the Rel-like domain- containing proteins RELA/p65, RELB, NFKB1/p105, NFKB1/p50, REL and NFKB2/p52. The heterodime
   4893..5462    +  CDS            Rta AD: transcriptional activation domain from the human herpesvirus 4 (Epstein-Barr virus) replication and transcription activator Rta/BRLF1 (Hardwick et al., 1992; Chavez et al., 2015)
   5496..5607    +  polyA_signal   bGH poly(A) signal: bovine growth hormone polyadenylation signal
   5710..5950    +  promoter       U6 promoter: RNA polymerase III promoter for human U6 snRNA
   5979..6054    +  misc_RNA       Sa gRNA scaffold: guide RNA scaffold for the Staphylococcus aureus CRISPR/Cas9 system
   6068..6208    +  repeat_region  AAV2 ITR: inverted terminal repeat of adeno-associated virus serotype 2 inverted
   6213..6264    -  misc_feature   bom (fragment): basis of mobility region from pBR322
   6283..6738    +  rep_origin     f1 ori (sequence partly withheld): f1 bacteriophage origin of replication; arrow indicates direction of (+) strand synthesis
   6739..6788    -  misc_feature   bom (fragment): basis of mobility region from pBR322
   6890..6925    -  CDS            rop (fragment): Rop protein, which maintains plasmids at low copy number; rop
   7020..7124    +  promoter       AmpR promoter: bla
   7125..7985    +  CDS            AmpR: β-lactamase; bla; confers resistance to ampicillin, carbenicillin, and related antibiotics
   8156..8744    +  rep_origin     ori: high-copy-number ColE1/pMB1/pBR322/pUC origin of replication
   8817..8844    +  repeat_region  AAV2 ITR (fragment): inverted terminal repeat of adeno-associated virus serotype 2 inverted
   8873..8900    +  repeat_region  AAV2 ITR (fragment): inverted terminal repeat of adeno-associated virus serotype 2 inverted
