[The description below was written by a language model from this plasmid's Addgene catalogue record and pLannotate feature annotations shown in this document.]
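Description:
AAV_NLS-SaCas9-NLS-VPR is an AAV transfer plasmid for mammalian expression of a Staphylococcus aureus Cas9–VPR fusion, built by Gibson assembly on the pX600 AAV-CMV SaCas9 backbone. It is propagated in bacteria through a high-copy ColE1/pUC-type origin with ampicillin selection (AmpR/β-lactamase), and it also carries a filamentous phage (f1/M13) origin. The expression cassette lies between AAV2 inverted terminal repeats, the cis elements that allow the intervening DNA to be replicated and packaged into recombinant AAV particles when Rep, Cap and helper functions are supplied in trans.

Within the ITRs, the CMV immediate-early enhancer and promoter drive an open reading frame of about 4.9 kb. It consists of SaCas9, a nucleoplasmin bipartite nuclear localization signal, and the C-terminal tripartite VPR activator, annotated as a VP16-repeat fragment (VP64-type), the RELA/p65 activation region and the Epstein-Barr virus Rta activation domain. A bovine growth hormone polyadenylation signal terminates the transcript. The name indicates an additional N-terminal NLS, which the annotation does not call out. The record does not say whether the Cas9 is nuclease-active or catalytically dead. The associated work concerns guide RNA engineering for editing, activation and repression, so the fusion is intended for guide-directed recruitment of a strong transcriptional activator to target genes.

The two sequence records differ. The depositor's 8,613 bp sequence contains only the CMV-driven fusion cassette. The 8,958 nt sequencing result additionally shows a human U6 promoter followed by an SaCas9 guide RNA scaffold downstream of the poly(A) signal, and one ITR there is detected only as fragments. With or without this cassette, the ITR-flanked region appears large relative to the usual AAV packaging capacity.
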