Addgene plasmid #68496: AAV_NLS-SaCas9-NLS-VPR
Purpose: AAV vector containing SaCas9 fused to VPR
Depositing lab: George Church. Depositing organization: Harvard University. Publication: Cas9 gRNA engineering for genome editing, activation and repression. Kiani S, Chavez A, Tuttle M, Hall RN, Chari R, Ter-Ovanesyan D, Qian J, Pruitt BW, Beal J, Vora S, Buchthal J, Kowal EJ, Ebrahimkhani MR, Collins JJ, Weiss R, Church G. Nat Methods. 2015 Sep 7. doi: 10.1038/nmeth.3580. PubMed 26344044.
Backbone
  Vector backbone: pX600-AAV-CMV::NLS-SaCas9-NLS-3xHA-bGHpA Plasmid #61592
  Backbone manufacturer: Feng Zhang
  Total vector size (bp): 8613
  Vector type: Mammalian Expression, AAV, CRISPR
Growth in bacteria
  Bacterial resistance: Ampicillin, 100 μg/mL
  Growth temperature: 30°C
  Growth strain: Stbl3
  Copy number: High Copy
Gene/Insert
  Gene/Insert name: SaCas9-VPR (alt name: SauCas9-VPR)
  Species: Synthetic; Staphylococcus aureus
  Insert size (bp): 4857
  Promoter: CMV
  Tag / fusion protein: VPR (C terminal on insert)
  Cloning method: Gibson Cloning
  Sequencing primers: 5′ CTACTACGAAGTGAATAGCAAGTGC; 3′ ACTCAGACAATGCGATGCAA
Terms and licenses: Academic/Nonprofit Terms; Industry Terms: Not Available to Industry
How to cite: AAV_NLS-SaCas9-NLS-VPR was a gift from George Church (Addgene plasmid # 68496 ; http://n2t.net/addgene:68496 ; RRID:Addgene_68496)
