>Addgene plasmid #68496 | AAV_NLS-SaCas9-NLS-VPR | addgene partial sequence | sequence record 123251 | hSadCas9-R1 5'-AACCTGTTGATGTCCCGTTC-3'
CTGATTCTGCCCTTGCCCTTGGCCAGATTCAGGATGTGCTTCTTGAAGGTTTCGTAGCTGATCTTGCTGT
CGCTGCTGCTCAGGTACTGGAATGGGGTCCGGTTGCCCTTCTTGCTGTTTTCTTCCTGCTTCACGAGCAC
CTTGTTGTTGAAGCTGTTGTCGAAGGACACGCTTCTGGGGATGATGTGGTCCACCTCATAGTTGAAGGGG
TTGTTCAGCAGATCTTCCAGAGGGATGGCTTCCAGGCTGTACAGGCACTTGCCTTCCTGCATGTCGTGCA
GCTTGATCTTCTCGATCAGGTACTTGGCGTTCTCTTTGCCGGTGGTCCGGATGATTTCCTCGATCCGCTC
GTTGGTCTGCCGGTTCCGCTTCTGCATCTCGTTGATCATTTTCTGGGCGTCCTTGGAGTTCTTCTCGCGG
GCCAGCTCGATAATGATGTCGTTGGGCAGGCCGTACTTCTTGATGATGGCGTTGATCACTTTGATGCTCT
GGATGAAGCTTCTCTTCACGACGGGGCTCAGGATGAAGTCGTCCACCAGGGTGGTGGGGATCTCTTTCTG
CTGGGACAGGTCCACCTTCTTGGGCACCAGCTTCAGCCGGTTGAAGATAGCGATCTGGTTGTCGTTGGTG
TGCCACAGCTCGTCCAGGATCAGGTTGATGGCCTTCAGGCTCAGGTTGTGGGTGCCGGTATAGCCCTTCA
GATTAGAGATCTGCTCGATCTCTTCCTGGGTCAGCTCGGAGTTC
