>Addgene plasmid #68496 | AAV_NLS-SaCas9-NLS-VPR | addgene partial sequence | sequence record 125125 | CMV-F 5'-CGCAAATGGGCGGTAGGCGTG-3'
CAGAGCTCTCTGGCTAACTACCGGTGCCACCATGGCCCCAAAGAAGAAGCGGAAGGTCGGTATCCACGGA
GTCCCAGCAGCCAAGCGGAACTACATCCTGGGCCTGGACATCGGCATCACCAGCGTGGGCTACGGCATCA
TCGACTACGAGACACGGGACGTGATCGATGCCGGCGTGCGGCTGTTCAAAGAGGCCAACGTGGAAAACAA
CGAGGGCAGGCGGAGCAAGAGAGGCGCCAGAAGGCTGAAGCGGCGGAGGCGGCATAGAATCCAGAGAGTG
AAGAAGCTGCTGTTCGACTACAACCTGCTGACCGACCACAGCGAGCTGAGCGGCATCAACCCCTACGAGG
CCAGAGTGAAGGGCCTGAGCCAGAAGCTGAGCGAGGAAGAGTTCTCTGCCGCCCTGCTGCACCTGGCCAA
GAGAAGAGGCGTGCACAACGTGAACGAGGTGGAAGAGGACACCGGCAACGAGCTGTCCACCAAAGAGCAG
ATCAGCCGGAACAGCAAGGCCCTGGAAGAGAAATACGTGGCCGAACTGCAGCTGGAACGGCTGAAGAAAG
ACGGCGAAGTGCGGGGCAGCATCAACAGATTCAAGACCAGCGACTACGTGAAAGAAGCCAAACAGCTGCT
GAAGGTGCAGAAGGCCTACCACCAGCTGGACCAGAGCTTCATCGACACCTACATCGACCTGCTGGAAACC
CGGCGGACCTACTATGAGGGACCTGGCGAGGGCAGCCCCTTCGGCTGGAAGGACATCAAAGAATGGTACG
AGATGCTGATGGGCCACTGCACCTACTTCCCCGAGGAACTGCGGAGCGTGAAGTACGCCTACAACGCCGA
CCTGTACAACGCCCTGAACGACCTGAACAATCTCGTGATCACCAGGGACGAGAACGAGAAGCTGGAATAT
TACGAGAAGTTCCAGATCATCGAGAACGTGTTCAAGCAGA
