>Addgene plasmid #68496 | AAV_NLS-SaCas9-NLS-VPR | addgene partial sequence | sequence record 125126 | BGH-rev 5'-TAGAAGGCACAGTCGAGG-3'
GAGATGTGTCGAAGATGGACAGTCCTGTGCTGATATGCATGGCATGCAAGAGGCACTCGTCGTTCAGGAA
GGTATCCAGAATCTCGTTCAATTCCGGGGTCAGGGGTGAGTCCAGGTTCAGATCCTCGGTCATGGACTCA
AGTGTGGTTGTCAGCTCATCCAGATGGCCCCTTGGGGGCGGATGGGAAAGGTCCATTTGGCCACAGATTG
CAGCCTCTTCCTTCTGGGGAATCACAGTATCGGCCATCTCCCGAAGGGCTTTGACAGCCTGGCTCGTCTC
TTCATCGGGATCCTCCAACAGGTGACTGGCCTCGGGAGTCACTGCGGGCGCTGGATCCAGTGGCTGAGGG
ACTGGTGCCGGGGTCAGTGACCCGACTGGCTCATGTACTGGACCGGTTGGTGTTGGTGCGAGGCTGGCGG
GGAGTGGGCGGTTGGCCCATGGACTTCCTGGAGGATGAAATGGCCGGATTCGTTTTGGCTGGCACACCTC
GCGGCCCTCAAACACGTCACTAATAGCGGAGCCGGCCTCAGGCTTCGGCAAAAACATCCCTTCCCTGGAA
TCCCGGCTGCCGCTGCCAGAGCCCAGCAAGGCTGAGAAATCCATATCGGCGATAGAGCTGAAGTCCTCGT
CGCCAGACAGCAGTCCATTAGGCAGGCCTGGTGCTCCCAGAGGGGCAGGAGCTGGATCAGGAGGCCTCTG
AGCGCCTGTCACGAGCCGGGTGATGGCCTCGGGGTATTCCATCAGCATGGGCTCGGTGGTGTGAGGGGCC
ACAGGGATGCCCTGGTTCAGCAGCTGCTGGAACTCGCTGTTGTCCACGCTGGCCAGGTCGGTGAACACGG
CAGGATCGGT
